>Addgene plasmid #54098 | mEmerald-FilaminA-N-9 | addgene full sequence | sequence record 491758 | Addgene NGS Result
CGTTACATAACTTACGGTAAATGGCCCGCCTGGCTGACCGCCCAACGACCCCCGCCCATTGACGTCAATA
ATGACGTATGTTCCCATAGTAACGCCAATAGGGACTTTCCATTGACGTCAATGGGTGGAGTATTTACGGT
AAACTGCCCACTTGGCAGTACATCAAGTGTATCATATGCCAAGTACGCCCCCTATTGACGTCAATGACGG
TAAATGGCCCGCCTGGCATTATGCCCAGTACATGACCTTATGGGACTTTCCTACTTGGCAGTACATCTAC
GTATTAGTCATCGCTATTACCATGGTGATGCGGTTTTGGCAGTACATCAATGGGCGTGGATAGCGGTTTG
ACTCACGGGGATTTCCAAGTCTCCACCCCATTGACGTCAATGGGAGTTTGTTTTGGCACCAAAATCAACG
GGACTTTCCAAAATGTCGTAACAACTCCGCCCCATTGACGCAAATGGGCGGTAGGCGTGTACGGTGGGAG
GTCTATATAAGCAGAGCTGGTTTAGTGAACCGTCAGATCCGCTAGCGCCACCATGAGTAGCTCCCACTCT
CGGGCGGGCCAGAGCGCAGCAGGCGCGGCTCCGGGCGGCGGCGTCGACACGCGGGACGCCGAGATGCCGG
CCACCGAGAAGGACCTGGCGGAGGACGCGCCATGGAAGAAGATCCAGCAGAACACTTTCACGCGCTGGTG
CAACGAGCACCTGAAGTGCGTGAGCAAGCGCATCGCCAACCTGCAGACGGACCTGAGCGACGGGCTGCGG
CTTATCGCGCTGTTGGAGGTGCTCAGCCAGAAGAAGATGCACCGCAAGCACAACCAGCGGCCCACTTTCC
GCCAAATGCAGCTTGAGAACGTGTCGGTGGCACTCGAGTTCCTGGACCGCGAGAGCATCAAACTGGTGTC
CATCGACAGCAAGGCCATCGTGGACGGGAACCTGAAGCTGATCCTGGGCCTCATCTGGACCCTGATCCTG
CACTACTCCATCTCCATGCCCATGTGGGACGAGGAGGAGGATGAGGAGGCCAAGAAGCAGACCCCCAAGC
AGAGGCTCCTGGGCTGGATCCAGAACAAGCTGCCGCAGCTGCCCATCACCAACTTCAGCCGGGACTGGCA
GAGCGGCCGGGCCCTGGGCGCCCTGGTGGACAGCTGTGCCCCGGGCCTGTGTCCTGACTGGGACTCTTGG
GACGCCAGCAAGCCCGTTACCAATGCGCGAGAGGCCATGCAGCAGGCGGATGACTGGCTGGGCATCCCCC
AGGTGATCACCCCCGAGGAGATTGTGGACCCCAACGTGGACGAGCACTCTGTCATGACCTACCTGTCCCA
GTTCCCCAAGGCCAAGCTGAAGCCAGGGGCTCCCTTGCGGCCCAAACTGAACCCGAAGAAAGCCCGTGCC
TACGGGCCAGGCATCGAGCCCACAGGCAACATGGTGAAGAAGCGGGCAGAGTTCACTGTGGAGACCAGAA
GTGCTGGCCAGGGAGAGGTGCTGGTGTACGTGGAGGACCCGGCCGGACACCAGGAGGAGGCAAAAGTGAC
CGCCAATAACGACAAGAACCGCACCTTCTCCGTCTGGTACGTCCCCGAGGTGACGGGGACTCATAAGGTT
ACTGTGCTCTTTGCTGGCCAGCACATCGCCAAGAGCCCCTTCGAGGTGTACGTGGATAAGTCACAGGGTG
ACGCCAGCAAAGTGACAGCCCAAGGTCCCGGCCTGGAGCCCAGTGGCAACATCGCCAACAAGACCACCTA
CTTTGAGATCTTTACGGCAGGAGCTGGCACGGGCGAGGTCGAGGTTGTGATCCAGGACCCCATGGGACAG
AAGGGCACGGTAGAGCCTCAGCTGGAGGCCCGGGGCGACAGCACATACCGCTGCAGCTACCAGCCCACCA
TGGAGGGCGTCCACACCGTGCACGTCACGTTTGCCGGCGTGCCCATCCCTCGCAGCCCCTACACTGTCAC
TGTTGGCCAAGCCTGTAACCCGAGTGCCTGCCGGGCGGTTGGCCGGGGCCTCCAGCCCAAGGGTGTGCGG
GTGAAGGAGACAGCTGACTTCAAGGTGTACACAAAGGGCGCTGGCAGTGGGGAGCTGAAGGTCACCGTGA
AGGGCCCCAAGGGAGAGGAGCGCGTGAAGCAGAAGGACCTGGGGGATGGCGTGTATGGCTTCGAGTATTA
CCCCATGGTCCCTGGAACCTATATCGTCACCATCACGTGGGGTGGTCAGAACATCGGGCGCAGTCCCTTC
GAAGTGAAGGTGGGCACCGAGTGTGGCAATCAGAAGGTACGGGCCTGGGGCCCTGGGCTGGAGGGCGGCG
TCGTTGGCAAGTCAGCAGACTTTGTGGTGGAGGCTATCGGGGACGACGTGGGCACGCTGGGCTTCTCGGT
GGAAGGGCCATCGCAGGCTAAGATCGAATGTGACGACAAGGGCGACGGCTCCTGTGATGTGCGCTACTGG
CCGCAGGAGGCTGGCGAGTATGCCGTTCACGTGCTGTGCAACAGCGAAGACATCCGCCTCAGCCCCTTCA
TGGCTGACATCCGTGACGCGCCCCAGGACTTCCACCCAGACAGGGTGAAGGCACGTGGGCCTGGATTGGA
GAAGACAGGTGTGGCCGTCAACAAGCCAGCAGAGTTCACAGTGGATGCCAAGCACGGTGGCAAGGCCCCA
CTTCGGGTCCAAGTCCAGGACAATGAAGGCTGCCCTGTGGAGGCGTTGGTCAAGGACAACGGCAATGGCA
CTTACAGCTGCTCCTACGTGCCCAGGAAGCCGGTGAAGCACACAGCCATGGTGTCCTGGGGAGGCGTCAG
CATCCCCAACAGCCCCTTCAGGGTGAATGTGGGAGCTGGCAGCCACCCCAACAAGGTCAAAGTATACGGC
CCCGGAGTAGCCAAGACAGGGCTCAAGGCCCACGAGCCCACCTACTTCACTGTGGACTGCGCCGAGGCTG
GCCAGGGGGACGTCAGCATCGGCATCAAGTGTGCCCCTGGAGTGGTAGGCCCCGCCGAAGCTGACATCGA
CTTCGACATCATCCGCAATGACAATGACACCTTCACGGTCAAGTACACGCCCCGGGGGGCTGGCAGCTAC
ACCATTATGGTCCTCTTTGCTGACCAGGCCACGCCCACCAGCCCCATCCGAGTCAAGGTGGAGCCCTCTC
ATGACGCCAGTAAGGTGAAGGCCGAGGGCCCTGGCCTCAGTCGCACTGGTGTCGAGCTTGGCAAGCCCAC
CCACTTCACAGTAAATGCCAAAGCTGCTGGCAAAGGCAAGCTGGACGTCCAGTTCTCAGGACTCACCAAG
GGGGATGCAGTGCGAGATGTGGACATCATCGACCACCATGACAACACCTACACAGTCAAGTACACGCCTG
TCCAGCAGGGTCCAGTAGGCGTCAATGTCACTTATGGAGGGGATCCCATCCCTAAGAGCCCTTTCTCAGT
GGCAGTATCTCCAAGCCTGGACCTCAGCAAGATCAAGGTGTCTGGCCTGGGAGAGAAGGTGGACGTTGGC
AAAGACCAGGAGTTCACAGTCAAATCAAAGGGTGCTGGTGGTCAAGGCAAAGTGGCATCCAAGATTGTGG
GCCCCTCGGGTGCAGCGGTGCCCTGCAAGGTGGAGCCAGGCCTGGGGGCTGACAACAGTGTGGTGCGCTT
CCTGCCCCGTGAGGAAGGGCCCTATGAGGTGGAGGTGACCTATGACGGCGTGCCCGTGCCTGGCAGCCCC
TTTCCTCTGGAAGCTGTGGCCCCCACCAAGCCTAGCAAGGTGAAGGCGTTTGGGCCGGGGCTGCAGGGAG
GCAGTGCGGGCTCCCCCGCCCGCTTCACCATCGACACCAAGGGCGCCGGCACAGGTGGCCTGGGCCTGAC
GGTGGAGGGCCCCTGTGAGGCGCAGCTCGAGTGCTTGGACAATGGGGATGGCACATGTTCCGTGTCCTAC
GTGCCCACCGAGCCCGGGGACTACAACATCAACATCCTCTTCGCTGACACCCACATCCCTGGCTCCCCAT
TCAAGGCCCACGTGGTTCCCTGCTTTGACGCATCCAAAGTCAAGTGCTCAGGCCCCGGGCTGGAGCGGGC
CACCGCTGGGGAGGTGGGCCAATTCCAAGTGGACTGCTCGAGCGCGGGCAGCGCGGAGCTGACCATTGAG
ATCTGCTCGGAGGCGGGGCTTCCGGCCGAGGTGTACATCCAGGACCACGGTGATGGCACGCACACCATTA
CCTACATTCCCCTCTGCCCCGGGGCCTACACCGTCACCATCAAGTACGGCGGCCAGCCCGTGCCCAACTT
CCCCAGCAAGCTGCAGGTGGAACCTGCGGTGGACACTTCCGGTGTCCAGTGCTATGGGCCTGGTATTGAG
GGCCAGGGTGTCTTCCGTGAGGCCACCACTGAGTTCAGTGTGGACGCCCGGGCTCTGACACAGACCGGAG
GGCCGCACGTCAAGGCCCGTGTGGCCAACCCCTCAGGCAACCTGACGGAGACCTACGTTCAGGACCGTGG
CGATGGCATGTACAAAGTGGAGTACACGCCTTACGAGGAGGGACTGCACTCCGTGGACGTGACCTATGAC
GGCAGTCCCGTGCCCAGCAGCCCCTTCCAGGTGCCCGTGACCGAGGGCTGCGACCCCTCCCGGGTGCGTG
TCCACGGGCCAGGCATCCAAAGTGGCACCACCAACAAGCCCAACAAGTTCACTGTGGAGACCAGGGGAGC
TGGCACGGGCGGCCTGGGCCTGGCTGTAGAGGGCCCCTCCGAGGCCAAGATGTCCTGCATGGATAACAAG
GACGGCAGCTGCTCGGTCGAGTACATCCCTTATGAGGCTGGCACCTACAGCCTCAACGTCACCTATGGTG
GCCATCAAGTGCCAGGCAGTCCTTTCAAGGTCCCTGTGCATGATGTGACAGATGCGTCCAAGGTCAAGTG
CTCTGGGCCCGGCCTGAGCCCAGGCATGGTTCGTGCCAACCTCCCTCAGTCCTTCCAGGTGGACACAAGC
AAGGCTGGTGTGGCCCCATTGCAGGTCAAAGTGCAAGGGCCCAAAGGCCTGGTGGAGCCAGTGGACGTGG
TAGACAACGCTGATGGCACCCAGACCGTCAATTATGTGCCCAGCCGAGAAGGGCCCTACAGCATCTCAGT
ACTGTATGGAGATGAAGAGGTACCCCGGAGCCCCTTCAAGGTCAAGGTGCTGCCTACTCATGATGCCAGC
AAGGTGAAGGCCAGTGGCCCCGGGCTCAACACCACTGGCGTGCCTGCCAGCCTGCCCGTGGAGTTCACCA
TCGATGCAAAGGACGCCGGGGAGGGCCTGCTGGCTGTCCAGATCACGGATCCCGAAGGCAAGCCGAAGAA
GACACACATCCAAGACAACCATGACGGCACGTATACAGTGGCCTACGTGCCAGACGTGACAGGTCGCTAC
ACCATCCTCATCAAGTACGGTGGTGACGAGATCCCCTTCTCCCCGTACCGCGTGCGTGCCGTGCCCACCG
GGGACGCCAGCAAGTGCACTGTCACAGGTGCTGGCATCGGCCCCACCATTCAGATTGGGGAGGAGACGGT
GATCACTGTGGACACTAAGGCGGCAGGCAAAGGCAAAGTGACGTGCACCGTGTGCACGCCTGATGGCTCA
GAGGTGGATGTGGACGTGGTGGAGAATGAGGACGGCACTTTCGACATCTTCTACACGGCCCCCCAGCCGG
GCAAATACGTCATCTGTGTGCGCTTTGGTGGCGAGCACGTGCCCAACAGCCCCTTCCAAGTGACGGCTCT
GGCTGGGGACCAGCCCTCGGTGCAGCCCCCTCTACGGTCTCAGCAGCTGGCCCCACAGTACACCTACGCC
CAGGGCGGCCAGCAGACTTGGGCCCCGGAGAGGCCCCTGGTGGGTGTCAATGGGCTGGATGTGACCAGCC
TGAGGCCCTTTGACCTTGTCATCCCCTTCACCATCAAGAAGGGCGAGATCACAGGGGAGGTTCGGATGCC
CTCAGGCAAGGTGGCGCAGCCCACCATCACTGACAACAAAGACGGCACCGTGACCGTGCGGTATGCACCC
AGCGAGGCTGGCCTGCACGAGATGGACATCCGCTATGACAACATGCACATCCCAGGAAGCCCCTTGCAGT
TCTATGTGGATTACGTCAACTGTGGCCATGTCACTGCCTATGGGCCTGGCCTCACCCATGGAGTAGTGAA
CAAGCCTGCCACCTTCACCGTCAACACCAAGGATGCAGGAGAGGGGGGCCTGTCTCTGGCCATTGAGGGC
CCGTCCAAAGCAGAAATCAGCTGCACTGACAACCAGGATGGGACATGCAGCGTGTCCTACCTGCCTGTGC
TGCCGGGGGACTACAGCATTCTAGTCAAGTACAATGAACAGCACGTCCCAGGCAGCCCCTTCACTGCCCG
GGTCACAGGTGACGACTCCATGCGTATGTCCCACCTAAAGGTCGGCTCTGCTGCCGACATCCCCATCAAC
ATCTCAGAGACGGATCTCAGCCTGCTGACGGCCACTGTGGTCCCGCCCTCGGGCCGGGAGGAGCCCTGTT
TGCTGAAGCGGCTGCGTAATGGCCACGTGGGGATTTCATTCGTGCCCAAGGAGACGGGGGAGCACCTGGT
GCATGTGAAGAAAAATGGCCAGCACGTGGCCAGCAGCCCCATCCCGGTGGTGATCAGCCAGTCGGAAATT
GGGGATGCCAGTCGTGTTCGGGTCTCTGGTCAGGGCCTTCACGAAGGCCACACCTTTGAGCCTGCAGAGT
TTATCATTGATACCCGCGATGCAGGCTATGGTGGGCTCAGCCTGTCCATTGAGGGCCCCAGCAAGGTGGA
CATCAACACAGAGGACCTGGAGGACGGGACGTGCAGGGTCACCTACTGCCCCACAGAGCCAGGCAACTAC
ATCATCAACATCAAGTTTGCCGACCAGCACGTGCCTGGCAGCCCCTTCTCTGTGAAGGTGACAGGCGAGG
GCCGGGTGAAAGAGAGCATCACCCGCAGGCGTCGGGCTCCTTCAGTGGCCAACGTTGGTAGTCATTGTGA
CCTCAGCCTGAAAATCCCTGAAATTAGCATCCAGGATATGACAGCCCAGGTGACCAGCCCATCGGGCAAG
ACCCATGAGGCCGAGATCGTGGAAGGGGAGAACCACACCTACTGCATCCGCTTTGTTCCCGCTGAGATGG
GCACACACACAGTCAGCGTCAAGTACAAGGGCCAGCACGTGCCTGGGAGCCCCTTCCAGTTCACCGTGGG
GCCCCTAGGGGAAGGGGGAGCCCACAAGGTCCGAGCTGGGGGCCCTGGCCTGGAGAGAGCTGAAGCTGGA
GTGCCAGCCGAATTCAGTATCTGGACCCGGGAAGCTGGTGCTGGAGGCCTGGCCATTGCTGTCGAGGGCC
CCAGCAAGGCTGAGATCTCTTTTGAGGACCGCAAGGACGGCTCCTGTGGTGTGGCTTATGTGGTCCAGGA
GCCAGGTGACTACGAAGTCTCAGTCAAGTTCAACGAGGAACACATTCCCGACAGCCCCTTCGTGGTGCCT
GTGGCTTCTCCGTCTGGCGACGCCCGCCGCCTCACTGTTTCTAGCCTTCAGGAGTCAGGGCTAAAGGTCA
ACCAGCCAGCCTCTTTTGCAGTCAGCCTGAACGGGGCCAAGGGGGCGATCGATGCCAAGGTGCACAGCCC
CTCAGGAGCCCTGGAGGAGTGCTATGTCACAGAAATTGACCAAGATAAGTATGCTGTGCGCTTCATCCCT
CGGGAGAATGGCGTTTACCTGATTGACGTCAAGTTCAACGGTACCCACATCCCTGGAAGCCCCTTCAAGA
TCCGAGTTGGGGAGCCTGGGCATGGAGGGGACCCAGGCTTGGTGTCTGCTTACGGAGCAGGTCTGGAAGG
CGGTGTCACAGGGAACCCAGCTGAGTTCGTCGTGAACACGAGCAATGCGGGAGCTGGTGCCCTGTCGGTG
ACCATTGACGGCCCCTCCAAGGTGAAGATGGATTGCCAGGAGTGCCCTGAGGGCTACCGCGTCACCTATA
CCCCCATGGCACCTGGCAGCTACCTCATCTCCATCAAGTACGGCGGCCCCTACCACATTGGGGGCAGCCC
CTTCAAGGCCAAAGTCACAGGCCCCCGTCTCGTCAGCAACCACAGCCTCCACGAGACATCATCAGTGTTT
GTAGACTCTCTGACCAAGGCCACCTGTGCCCCCCAGCATGGGGCCCCGGGTCCTGGGCCTGCTGACGCCA
GCAAGGTGGTGGCCAAGGGCCTGGGGCTGAGCAAGGCCTACGTAGGCCAGAAGAGCAGCTTCACAGTAGA
CTGCAGCAAAGCAGGCAACAACATGCTGCTGGTGGGGGTTCATGGCCCAAGGACCCCCTGCGAGGAGATC
CTGGTGAAGCACGTGGGCAGCCGGCTCTACAGCGTGTCCTACCTGCTCAAGGACAAGGGGGAGTACACAC
TGGTGGTCAAATGGGGGCACGAGCACATCCCAGGCAGCCCCTACCGCGTTGTGGTGCCCAGCGGCAGCGC
CTCACCGGTCGCCACCATGGTGAGCAAGGGCGAGGAGCTGTTCACCGGGGTGGTGCCCATCCTGGTCGAG
CTGGACGGCGACGTAAACGGCCACAAGTTCAGCGTGTCCGGCGAGGGCGAGGGCGATGCCACCTACGGCA
AGCTGACCCTGAAGTTCATCTGCACCACCGGCAAGCTGCCCGTGCCCTGGCCCACCCTCGTGACCACCTT
GACCTACGGCGTGCAGTGCTTCGCCCGCTACCCCGACCACATGAAGCAGCACGACTTCTTCAAGTCCGCC
ATGCCCGAAGGCTACGTCCAGGAGCGCACCATCTTCTTCAAGGACGACGGCAACTACAAGACCCGCGCCG
AGGTGAAGTTCGAGGGCGACACCCTGGTGAACCGCATCGAGCTGAAGGGCATCGACTTCAAGGAGGACGG
CAACATCCTGGGGCACAAGCTGGAGTACAACTACAACAGCCACAAGGTCTATATCACCGCCGACAAGCAG
AAGAACGGCATCAAGGTGAACTTCAAGACCCGCCACAACATCGAGGACGGCAGCGTGCAGCTCGCCGACC
ACTACCAGCAGAACACCCCCATCGGCGACGGCCCCGTGCTGCTGCCCGACAACCACTACCTGAGCACCCA
GTCCAAGCTGAGCAAAGACCCCAACGAGAAGCGCGATCACATGGTCCTGCTGGAGTTCGTGACCGCCGCC
GGGATCACTCTCGGCATGGACGAGCTGTACAAGTAAGCGGCCGCGACTCTAGATCATAATCAGCCATACC
ACATTTGTAGAGGTTTTACTTGCTTTAAAAAACCTCCCACACCTCCCCCTGAACCTGAAACATAAAATGA
ATGCAATTGTTGTTGTTAACTTGTTTATTGCAGCTTATAATGGTTACAAATAAAGCAATAGCATCACAAA
TTTCACAAATAAAGCATTTTTTTCACTGCATTCTAGTTGTGGTTTGTCCAAACTCATCAATGTATCTTAA
GGCGTAAATTGTAAGCGTTAATATTTTGTTAAAATTCGCGTTAAATTTTTGTTAAATCAGCTCATTTTTT
AACCAATAGGCCGAAATCGGCAAAATCCCTTATAAATCAAAAGAATAGACCGAGATAGGGTTGAGTGTTG
TTCCAGTTTGGAACAAGAGTCCACTATTAAAGAACGTGGACTCCAACGTCAAAGG
[49 nt withheld, positions 9646-9694]
T
[91 nt withheld, positions 9696-9786]
G
[124 nt withheld, positions 9788-9911]
CAGGTGGCACTTTTCGGGGAAATGTGCGCGGAACCCCTATTTGTTTATTTTTCTAAATACATTCAAATAT
GTATCCGCTCATGAGACAATAACCCTGATAAATGCTTCAATAATATTGAAAAAGGAAGAGTCCTGAGGCG
GAAAGAACCAGCTGTGGAATGTGTGTCAGTTAGGGTGTGGAAAGTCCCCAGGCTCCCCAGCAGGCAGAAG
TATGCAAAGCATGCATCTCAATTAGTCAGCAACCAGGTGTGGAAAGTCCCCAGGCTCCCCAGCAGGCAGA
AGTATGCAAAGCATGCATCTCAATTAGTCAGCAACCATAGTCCCGCCCCTAACTCCGCCCATCCCGCCCC
TAACTCCGCCCAGTTCCGCCCATTCTCCGCCCCATGGCTGACTAATTTTTTTTATTTATGCAGAGGCCGA
GGCCGCCTCGGCCTCTGAGCTATTCCAGAAGTAGTGAGGAGGCTTTTTTGGAGGCCTAGGCTTTTGCAAA
GATCGATCAAGAGACAGGATGAGGATCGTTTCGCATGATTGAACAAGATGGATTGCACGCAGGTTCTCCG
GCCGCTTGGGTGGAGAGGCTATTCGGCTATGACTGGGCACAACAGACAATCGGCTGCTCTGATGCCGCCG
TGTTCCGGCTGTCAGCGCAGGGGCGCCCGGTTCTTTTTGTCAAGACCGACCTGTCCGGTGCCCTGAATGA
ACTGCAAGACGAGGCAGCGCGGCTATCGTGGCTGGCCACGACGGGCGTTCCTTGCGCAGCTGTGCTCGAC
GTTGTCACTGAAGCGGGAAGGGACTGGCTGCTATTGGGCGAAGTGCCGGGGCAGGATCTCCTGTCATCTC
ACCTTGCTCCTGCCGAGAAAGTATCCATCATGGCTGATGCAATGCGGCGGCTGCATACGCTTGATCCGGC
TACCTGCCCATTCGACCACCAAGCGAAACATCGCATCGAGCGAGCACGTACTCGGATGGAAGCCGGTCTT
GTCGATCAGGATGATCTGGACGAAGAGCATCAGGGGCTCGCGCCAGCCGAACTGTTCGCCAGGCTCAAGG
CGAGCATGCCCGACGGCGAGGATCTCGTCGTGACCCATGGCGATGCCTGCTTGCCGAATATCATGGTGGA
AAATGGCCGCTTTTCTGGATTCATCGACTGTGGCCGGCTGGGTGTGGCGGACCGCTATCAGGACATAGCG
TTGGCTACCCGTGATATTGCTGAAGAGCTTGGCGGCGAATGGGCTGACCGCTTCCTCGTGCTTTACGGTA
TCGCCGCTCCCGATTCGCAGCGCATCGCCTTCTATCGCCTTCTTGACGAGTTCTTCTGAGCGGGACTCTG
GGGTTCGAAATGACCGACCAAGCGACGCCCAACCTGCCATCACGAGATTTCGATTCCACCGCCGCCTTCT
ATGAAAGGTTGGGCTTCGGAATCGTTTTCCGGGACGCCGGCTGGATGATCCTCCAGCGCGGGGATCTCAT
GCTGGAGTTCTTCGCCCACCCTAGGGGGAGGCTAACTGAAACACGGAAGGAGACAATACCGGAAGGAACC
CGCGCTATGACGGCAATAAAAAGACAGAATAAAACGCACGGTGTTGGGTCGTTTGTTCATAAACGCGGGG
TTCGGTCCCAGGGCTGGCACTCTGTCGATACCCCACCGAGACCCCATTGGGGCCAATACGCCCGCGTTTC
TTCCTTTTCCCCACCCCACCCCCCAAGTTCGGGTGAAGGCCCAGGGCTCGCAGCCAACGTCGGGGCGGCA
GGCCCTGCCATAGCCTCAGGTTACTCATATATACTTTAGATTGATTTAAAACTTCATTTTTAATTTAAAA
GGATCTAGGTGAAGATCCTTTTTGATAATCTCATGACCAAAATCCCTTAACGTGAGTTTTCGTTCCACTG
AGCGTCAGACCCCGTAGAAAAGATCAAAGGATCTTCTTGAGATCCTTTTTTTCTGCGCGTAATCTGCTGC
TTGCAAACAAAAAAACCACCGCTACCAGCGGTGGTTTGTTTGCCGGATCAAGAGCTACCAACTCTTTTTC
CGAAGGTAACTGGCTTCAGCAGAGCGCAGATACCAAATACTGTTCTTCTAGTGTAGCCGTAGTTAGGCCA
CCACTTCAAGAACTCTGTAGCACCGCCTACATACCTCGCTCTGCTAATCCTGTTACCAGTGGCTGCTGCC
AGTGGCGATAAGTCGTGTCTTACCGGGTTGGACTCAAGACGATAGTTACCGGATAAGGCGCAGCGGTCGG
GCTGAACGGGGGGTTCGTGCACACAGCCCAGCTTGGAGCGAACGACCTACACCGAACTGAGATACCTACA
GCGTGAGCTATGAGAAAGCGCCACGCTTCCCGAAGGGAGAAAGGCGGACAGGTATCCGGTAAGCGGCAGG
GTCGGAACAGGAGAGCGCACGAGGGAGCTTCCAGGGGGAAACGCCTGGTATCTTTATAGTCCTGTCGGGT
TTCGCCACCTCTGACTTGAGCGTCGATTTTTGTGATGCTCGTCAGGGGGGCGGAGCCTATGGAAAAACGC
CAGCAACGCGGCCTTTTTACGGTTCCTGGCCTTTTGCTGGCCTTTTGCTCACATGTTCTTTCCTGCGTTA
TCCCCTGATTCTGTGGATAACCGTATTACCGCCATGCATTAGTTATTAATAGTAATCAATTACGGGGTCA
TTAGTTCATAGCCCATATATGGAGTTCCG
Features (pLannotate 1.2.2; 14 found; start..end, strand, type, name):
      1..304     +  enhancer       CMV enhancer: human cytomegalovirus immediate early enhancer
    305..508     +  promoter       CMV promoter: human cytomegalovirus (CMV) immediate early promoter
    543..8459    +  CDS            FLNA: FLNA_HUMAN - Also known as FLN, FLN1. Experimental evidence at protein level: Swiss-Prot protein existence level 1. Promotes orthogonal branching of actin filaments and links actin filaments to membrane glycoproteins. Anchors various transmembrane proteins to the actin cytoskeleton and serves as a scaffold for a wide range of cytoplasmic signaling proteins. Interaction with FLNB may allow neuroblast migration from the ventricular zone into the cortical plate. Tethers cell surface- localized furin, modulates its rate of internalization and directs its intracellular trafficking (By similarity).
   8487..9206    +  CDS            mEmerald: brightly fluorescent monomeric variant of GFP mammalian codon-optimized
   9222..9305    +  CDS            large T antigen (fragment): large T antigen from SV40 (simian virus 40)
   9328..9449    +  polyA_signal   SV40 poly(A) signal: SV40 polyadenylation signal
   9483..9911    -  rep_origin     f1 ori (sequence partly withheld): f1 bacteriophage origin of replication; arrow indicates direction of (+) strand synthesis
   9938..10042   +  promoter       AmpR promoter: bla
  10044..10401   +  promoter       SV40 promoter: SV40 enhancer and early promoter
  10436..11230   +  CDS            NeoR/KanR: aminoglycoside phosphotransferase from Tn5; aph(3')-II (or nptII); confers resistance to neomycin, kanamycin, and G418 (Geneticin®)
  11251..11403   +  CDS            ble (fragment): BLE_KLEPN - Experimental evidence at protein level: Swiss-Prot protein existence level 1. Binding protein with a strong affinity to the bleomycin family of antibiotics. Binds to CL990; an antimitotic-antibiotic compound. From Klebsiella pneumoniae.
  11462..11509   +  polyA_signal   HSV TK poly(A) signal: herpes simplex virus thymidine kinase polyadenylation signal (Cole and Stacy, 1985)
  11838..12426   +  rep_origin     ori: high-copy-number ColE1/pMB1/pBR322/pUC origin of replication
  12541..12600   +  enhancer       CMV enhancer (fragment): human cytomegalovirus immediate early enhancer
