[The description below was written by a language model from this plasmid's Addgene catalogue record, the feature table of its GenBank file and pLannotate feature annotations shown in this document.]
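Description:
mEmerald-FilaminA-N-9 is a mammalian expression plasmid built on the mEmerald-N1 backbone, with a full sequence record of about 12.6 kb. It encodes human filamin A (FLNA, an actin-crosslinking and scaffolding protein) fused at its C terminus to the green fluorescent protein mEmerald. The human cytomegalovirus immediate early enhancer and promoter drive transcription of the FLNA open reading frame, which spans nearly 8 kb. A short in-frame linker follows, then the mammalian codon-optimized mEmerald coding sequence, and an SV40 polyadenylation signal terminates the transcript. The "N-9" in the name probably refers to the N1-style layout and the linker length, though the record does not state this. The catalogue lists a D2626H substitution in the filamin A insert but does not say whether this change has any functional significance.

In bacteria the plasmid replicates from a high-copy ColE1/pUC-type origin, and an f1 origin is also present. A single Tn5 aminoglycoside phosphotransferase gene (NeoR/KanR) provides selection in both hosts. A bacterial promoter upstream of it gives kanamycin resistance in E. coli, while the SV40 enhancer/early promoter and an HSV TK polyadenylation signal allow G418 selection of stably transfected mammalian cells. The short "large T antigen" and "ble" fragments in the automated annotation appear to be backbone remnants rather than functional genes.

The construct serves as a fluorescent localization marker for imaging filamin A on actin structures and at focal adhesions. mEmerald is reported with excitation at 487 nm and emission at 509 nm. The accompanying GenBank record covers only an 8.7 kb portion of the plasmid. It annotates just a Kozak sequence, the mEmerald coding region and standard EGFP primer sites, so the backbone details here come from the full-sequence feature table.
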