Addgene plasmid #54098: mEmerald-FilaminA-N-9
Purpose: Localization: Actin/Focal Adhesions, Excitation: 487, Emission: 509
Depositing lab: Michael Davidson.
Backbone
  Vector backbone: mEmerald-N1
  Backbone size w/o insert (bp): 4750
  Vector type: Mammalian Expression
  Selectable markers: Neomycin (select with G418)
Growth in bacteria
  Bacterial resistance: Kanamycin, 50 μg/mL
  Growth temperature: 37°C
  Growth strain: DH5alpha
  Copy number: High Copy
Gene/Insert
  Gene/Insert name: FilaminA (alt name: NM_001456.3)
  Species: H. sapiens (human)
  Mutation: D2626H
  Entrez Gene: FLNA (a.k.a. ABP-280, ABPX, CSBS, CVD1, FGS2, FLN, FLN-A, FLN1, FMD, MNS, NHBP, OPD, OPD1, OPD2, XLVD, XMVD)
  Promoter: CMV
  Tag / fusion protein: mEmerald (C terminal on backbone)
  Cloning method: Unknown
  Sequencing primers: 5′ CMV-F; 3′ SV40pA-R
Terms and licenses: Academic/Nonprofit Terms; Industry Terms
Depositor comments: . Excitation = 487; Emission = 509. Localization data: Actin/Focal Adhesions
How to cite: mEmerald-FilaminA-N-9 was a gift from Michael Davidson (Addgene plasmid # 54098 ; http://n2t.net/addgene:54098 ; RRID:Addgene_54098)
