LOCUS       Exported 8727 bp ds-DNA linear SYN 18-MAY-2021
DEFINITION  Localization: Actin/Focal Adhesions, Excitation: 487, Emission: 509.
ACCESSION   .
VERSION     .
KEYWORDS    mEmerald-FilaminA-N-9
SOURCE      synthetic DNA construct
  ORGANISM  synthetic DNA construct
REFERENCE   1 (bases 1 to 8727)
  TITLE     Davidson mEmerald
REFERENCE   2 (bases 1 to 8727)
  AUTHORS   .
  TITLE     Direct Submission
  JOURNAL   Exported May 18, 2021 from SnapGene Server 1.1.58
            http://www.snapgene.com
FEATURES             Location/Qualifiers
     source          1..8727
                     /organism="synthetic DNA construct"
                     /mol_type="other DNA"
     regulatory      7964..7973
                     /regulatory_class="other"
                     /note="vertebrate consensus sequence for strong initiation
                     of translation (Kozak, 1987)"
     CDS             7970..8689
                     /codon_start=1
                     /product="brightly fluorescent monomeric variant of GFP"
                     /label=mEmerald
                     /note="mammalian codon-optimized"
                     /translation="MVSKGEELFTGVVPILVELDGDVNGHKFSVSGEGEGDATYGKLTL
                     KFICTTGKLPVPWPTLVTTLTYGVQCFARYPDHMKQHDFFKSAMPEGYVQERTIFFKDD
                     GNYKTRAEVKFEGDTLVNRIELKGIDFKEDGNILGHKLEYNYNSHKVYITADKQKNGIK
                     VNFKTRHNIEDGSVQLADHYQQNTPIGDGPVLLPDNHYLSTQSKLSKDPNEKRDHMVLL
                     EFVTAAGITLGMDELYK"
     primer_bind     complement(8015..8036)
                     /label=EGFP-N
                     /note="EGFP, reverse primer"
     primer_bind     complement(8276..8295)
                     /label=EXFP-R
                     /note="For distinguishing EGFP variants, reverse primer"
     primer_bind     8623..8644
                     /label=EGFP-C
                     /note="EGFP, forward primer"
ORIGIN
        1 tgacgtcaga tccgctagcg ccaccatgag tagctcccac tctcgggcgg gccagagcgc
       61 agcaggcgcg gctccgggcg gcggcgtcga cacgcgggac gccgagatgc cggccaccga
      121 gaaggacctg gcggaggacg cgccatggaa gaagatccag cagaacactt tcacgcgctg
      181 gtgcaacgag cacctgaagt gcgtgagcaa gcgcatcgcc aacctgcaga cggacctgag
      241 cgacgggctg cggcttatcg cgctgttgga ggtgctcagc cagaagaaga tgcaccgcaa
      301 gcacaaccag cggcccactt tccgccaaat gcagcttgag aacgtgtcgg tggcactcga
      361 gttcctggac cgcgagagca tcaaactggt gtccatcgac agcaaggcca tcgtggacgg
      421 gaacctgaag ctgatcctgg gcctcatctg gaccctgatc ctgcactact ccatctccat
      481 gcccatgtgg gacgaggagg aggatgagga ggccaagaag cagaccccca agcagaggct
      541 cctgggctgg atccagaaca agctgccgca gctgcccatc accaacttca gccgggactg
      601 gcagagcggc cgggccctgg gcgccctggt ggacagctgt gccccgggcc tgtgtcctga
      661 ctgggactct tgggacgcca gcaagcccgt taccaatgcg cgagaggcca tgcagcaggc
      721 ggatgactgg ctgggcatcc cccaggtgat cacccccgag gagattgtgg accccaacgt
      781 ggacgagcac tctgtcatga cctacctgtc ccagttcccc aaggccaagc tgaagccagg
      841 ggctcccttg cggcccaaac tgaacccgaa gaaagcccgt gcctacgggc caggcatcga
      901 gcccacaggc aacatggtga agaagcgggc agagttcact gtggagacca gaagtgctgg
      961 ccagggagag gtgctggtgt acgtggagga cccggccgga caccaggagg aggcaaaagt
     1021 gaccgccaat aacgacaaga accgcacctt ctccgtctgg tacgtccccg aggtgacggg
     1081 gactcataag gttactgtgc tctttgctgg ccagcacatc gccaagagcc ccttcgaggt
     1141 gtacgtggat aagtcacagg gtgacgccag caaagtgaca gcccaaggtc ccggcctgga
     1201 gcccagtggc aacatcgcca acaagaccac ctactttgag atctttacgg caggagctgg
     1261 cacgggcgag gtcgaggttg tgatccagga ccccatggga cagaagggca cggtagagcc
     1321 tcagctggag gcccggggcg acagcacata ccgctgcagc taccagccca ccatggaggg
     1381 cgtccacacc gtgcacgtca cgtttgccgg cgtgcccatc cctcgcagcc cctacactgt
     1441 cactgttggc caagcctgta acccgagtgc ctgccgggcg gttggccggg gcctccagcc
     1501 caagggtgtg cgggtgaagg agacagctga cttcaaggtg tacacaaagg gcgctggcag
     1561 tggggagctg aaggtcaccg tgaagggccc caagggagag gagcgcgtga agcagaagga
     1621 cctgggggat ggcgtgtatg gcttcgagta ttaccccatg gtccctggaa cctatatcgt
     1681 caccatcacg tggggtggtc agaacatcgg gcgcagtccc ttcgaagtga aggtgggcac
     1741 cgagtgtggc aatcagaagg tacgggcctg gggccctggg ctggagggcg gcgtcgttgg
     1801 caagtcagca gactttgtgg tggaggctat cggggacgac gtgggcacgc tgggcttctc
     1861 ggtggaaggg ccatcgcagg ctaagatcga atgtgacgac aagggcgacg gctcctgtga
     1921 tgtgcgctac tggccgcagg aggctggcga gtatgccgtt cacgtgctgt gcaacagcga
     1981 agacatccgc ctcagcccct tcatggctga catccgtgac gcgccccagg acttccaccc
     2041 agacagggtg aaggcacgtg ggcctggatt ggagaagaca ggtgtggccg tcaacaagcc
     2101 agcagagttc acagtggatg ccaagcacgg tggcaaggcc ccacttcggg tccaagtcca
     2161 ggacaatgaa ggctgccctg tggaggcgtt ggtcaaggac aacggcaatg gcacttacag
     2221 ctgctcctac gtgcccagga agccggtgaa gcacacagcc atggtgtcct ggggaggcgt
     2281 cagcatcccc aacagcccct tcagggtgaa tgtgggagct ggcagccacc ccaacaaggt
     2341 caaagtatac ggccccggag tagccaagac agggctcaag gcccacgagc ccacctactt
     2401 cactgtggac tgcgccgagg ctggccaggg ggacgtcagc atcggcatca agtgtgcccc
     2461 tggagtggta ggccccgccg aagctgacat cgacttcgac atcatccgca atgacaatga
     2521 caccttcacg gtcaagtaca cgccccgggg ggctggcagc tacaccatta tggtcctctt
     2581 tgctgaccag gccacgccca ccagccccat ccgagtcaag gtggagccct ctcatgacgc
     2641 cagtaaggtg aaggccgagg gccctggcct cagtcgcact ggtgtcgagc ttggcaagcc
     2701 cacccacttc acagtaaatg ccaaagctgc tggcaaaggc aagctggacg tccagttctc
     2761 aggactcacc aagggggatg cagtgcgaga tgtggacatc atcgaccacc atgacaacac
     2821 ctacacagtc aagtacacgc ctgtccagca gggtccagta ggcgtcaatg tcacttatgg
     2881 aggggatccc atccctaaga gccctttctc agtggcagta tctccaagcc tggacctcag
     2941 caagatcaag gtgtctggcc tgggagagaa ggtggacgtt ggcaaagacc aggagttcac
     3001 agtcaaatca aagggtgctg gtggtcaagg caaagtggca tccaagattg tgggcccctc
     3061 gggtgcagcg gtgccctgca aggtggagcc aggcctgggg gctgacaaca gtgtggtgcg
     3121 cttcctgccc cgtgaggaag ggccctatga ggtggaggtg acctatgacg gcgtgcccgt
     3181 gcctggcagc ccctttcctc tggaagctgt ggcccccacc aagcctagca aggtgaaggc
     3241 gtttgggccg gggctgcagg gaggcagtgc gggctccccc gcccgcttca ccatcgacac
     3301 caagggcgcc ggcacaggtg gcctgggcct gacggtggag ggcccctgtg aggcgcagct
     3361 cgagtgcttg gacaatgggg atggcacatg ttccgtgtcc tacgtgccca ccgagcccgg
     3421 ggactacaac atcaacatcc tcttcgctga cacccacatc cctggctccc cattcaaggc
     3481 ccacgtggtt ccctgctttg acgcatccaa agtcaagtgc tcaggccccg ggctggagcg
     3541 ggccaccgct ggggaggtgg gccaattcca agtggactgc tcgagcgcgg gcagcgcgga
     3601 gctgaccatt gagatctgct cggaggcggg gcttccggcc gaggtgtaca tccaggacca
     3661 cggtgatggc acgcacacca ttacctacat tcccctctgc cccggggcct acaccgtcac
     3721 catcaagtac ggcggccagc ccgtgcccaa cttccccagc aagctgcagg tggaacctgc
     3781 ggtggacact tccggtgtcc agtgctatgg gcctggtatt gagggccagg gtgtcttccg
     3841 tgaggccacc actgagttca gtgtggacgc ccgggctctg acacagaccg gagggccgca
     3901 cgtcaaggcc cgtgtggcca acccctcagg caacctgacg gagacctacg ttcaggaccg
     3961 tggcgatggc atgtacaaag tggagtacac gccttacgag gagggactgc actccgtgga
     4021 cgtgacctat gacggcagtc ccgtgcccag cagccccttc caggtgcccg tgaccgaggg
     4081 ctgcgacccc tcccgggtgc gtgtccacgg gccaggcatc caaagtggca ccaccaacaa
     4141 gcccaacaag ttcactgtgg agaccagggg agctggcacg ggcggcctgg gcctggctgt
     4201 agagggcccc tccgaggcca agatgtcctg catggataac aaggacggca gctgctcggt
     4261 cgagtacatc ccttatgagg ctggcaccta cagcctcaac gtcacctatg gtggccatca
     4321 agtgccaggc agtcctttca aggtccctgt gcatgatgtg acagatgcgt ccaaggtcaa
     4381 gtgctctggg cccggcctga gcccaggcat ggttcgtgcc aacctccctc agtccttcca
     4441 ggtggacaca agcaaggctg gtgtggcccc attgcaggtc aaagtgcaag ggcccaaagg
     4501 cctggtggag ccagtggacg tggtagacaa cgctgatggc acccagaccg tcaattatgt
     4561 gcccagccga gaagggccct acagcatctc agtactgtat ggagatgaag aggtaccccg
     4621 gagccccttc aaggtcaagg tgctgcctac tcatgatgcc agcaaggtga aggccagtgg
     4681 ccccgggctc aacaccactg gcgtgcctgc cagcctgccc gtggagttca ccatcgatgc
     4741 aaaggacgcc ggggagggcc tgctggctgt ccagatcacg gatcccgaag gcaagccgaa
     4801 gaagacacac atccaagaca accatgacgg cacgtataca gtggcctacg tgccagacgt
     4861 gacaggtcgc tacaccatcc tcatcaagta cggtggtgac gagatcccct tctccccgta
     4921 ccgcgtgcgt gccgtgccca ccggggacgc cagcaagtgc actgtcacag gtgctggcat
     4981 cggccccacc attcagattg gggaggagac ggtgatcact gtggacacta aggcggcagg
     5041 caaaggcaaa gtgacgtgca ccgtgtgcac gcctgatggc tcagaggtgg atgtggacgt
     5101 ggtggagaat gaggacggca ctttcgacat cttctacacg gccccccagc cgggcaaata
     5161 cgtcatctgt gtgcgctttg gtggcgagca cgtgcccaac agccccttcc aagtgacggc
     5221 tctggctggg gaccagccct cggtgcagcc ccctctacgg tctcagcagc tggccccaca
     5281 gtacacctac gcccagggcg gccagcagac ttgggccccg gagaggcccc tggtgggtgt
     5341 caatgggctg gatgtgacca gcctgaggcc ctttgacctt gtcatcccct tcaccatcaa
     5401 gaagggcgag atcacagggg aggttcggat gccctcaggc aaggtggcgc agcccaccat
     5461 cactgacaac aaagacggca ccgtgaccgt gcggtatgca cccagcgagg ctggcctgca
     5521 cgagatggac atccgctatg acaacatgca catcccagga agccccttgc agttctatgt
     5581 ggattacgtc aactgtggcc atgtcactgc ctatgggcct ggcctcaccc atggagtagt
     5641 gaacaagcct gccaccttca ccgtcaacac caaggatgca ggagaggggg gcctgtctct
     5701 ggccattgag ggcccgtcca aagcagaaat cagctgcact gacaaccagg atgggacatg
     5761 cagcgtgtcc tacctgcctg tgctgccggg ggactacagc attctagtca agtacaatga
     5821 acagcacgtc ccaggcagcc ccttcactgc ccgggtcaca ggtgacgact ccatgcgtat
     5881 gtcccaccta aaggtcggct ctgctgccga catccccatc aacatctcag agacggatct
     5941 cagcctgctg acggccactg tggtcccgcc ctcgggccgg gaggagccct gtttgctgaa
     6001 gcggctgcgt aatggccacg tggggatttc attcgtgccc aaggagacgg gggagcacct
     6061 ggtgcatgtg aagaaaaatg gccagcacgt ggccagcagc cccatcccgg tggtgatcag
     6121 ccagtcggaa attggggatg ccagtcgtgt tcgggtctct ggtcagggcc ttcacgaagg
     6181 ccacaccttt gagcctgcag agtttatcat tgatacccgc gatgcaggct atggtgggct
     6241 cagcctgtcc attgagggcc ccagcaaggt ggacatcaac acagaggacc tggaggacgg
     6301 gacgtgcagg gtcacctact gccccacaga gccaggcaac tacatcatca acatcaagtt
     6361 tgccgaccag cacgtgcctg gcagcccctt ctctgtgaag gtgacaggcg agggccgggt
     6421 gaaagagagc atcacccgca ggcgtcgggc tccttcagtg gccaacgttg gtagtcattg
     6481 tgacctcagc ctgaaaatcc ctgaaattag catccaggat atgacagccc aggtgaccag
     6541 cccatcgggc aagacccatg aggccgagat cgtggaaggg gagaaccaca cctactgcat
     6601 ccgctttgtt cccgctgaga tgggcacaca cacagtcagc gtcaagtaca agggccagca
     6661 cgtgcctggg agccccttcc agttcaccgt ggggccccta ggggaagggg gagcccacaa
     6721 ggtccgagct gggggccctg gcctggagag agctgaagct ggagtgccag ccgaattcag
     6781 tatctggacc cgggaagctg gtgctggagg cctggccatt gctgtcgagg gccccagcaa
     6841 ggctgagatc tcttttgagg accgcaagga cggctcctgt ggtgtggctt atgtggtcca
     6901 ggagccaggt gactacgaag tctcagtcaa gttcaacgag gaacacattc ccgacagccc
     6961 cttcgtggtg cctgtggctt ctccgtctgg cgacgcccgc cgcctcactg tttctagcct
     7021 tcaggagtca gggctaaagg tcaaccagcc agcctctttt gcagtcagcc tgaacggggc
     7081 caagggggcg atcgatgcca aggtgcacag cccctcagga gccctggagg agtgctatgt
     7141 cacagaaatt gaccaagata agtatgctgt gcgcttcatc cctcgggaga atggcgttta
     7201 cctgattgac gtcaagttca acggtaccca catccctgga agccccttca agatccgagt
     7261 tggggagcct gggcatggag gggacccagg cttggtgtct gcttacggag caggtctgga
     7321 aggcggtgtc acagggaacc cagctgagtt cgtcgtgaac acgagcaatg cgggagctgg
     7381 tgccctgtcg gtgaccattg acggcccctc caaggtgaag atggattgcc aggagtgccc
     7441 tgagggctac cgcgtcacct atacccccat ggcacctggc agctacctca tctccatcaa
     7501 gtacggcggc ccctaccaca ttgggggcag ccccttcaag gccaaagtca caggcccccg
     7561 tctcgtcagc aaccacagcc tccacgagac atcatcagtg tttgtagact ctctgaccaa
     7621 ggccacctgt gccccccagc atggggcccc gggtcctggg cctgctgacg ccagcaaggt
     7681 ggtggccaag ggcctggggc tgagcaaggc ctacgtaggc cagaagagca gcttcacagt
     7741 agactgcagc aaagcaggca acaacatgct gctggtgggg gttcatggcc caaggacccc
     7801 ctgcgaggag atcctggtga agcacgtggg cagccggctc tacagcgtgt cctacctgct
     7861 caaggacaag ggggagtaca cactggtggt caaatggggg cacgagcaca tcccaggcag
     7921 cccctaccgc gttgtggtgc ccagcggcag cgcctcaccg gtcgccacca tggtgagcaa
     7981 gggcgaggag ctgttcaccg gggtggtgcc catcctggtc gagctggacg gcgacgtaaa
     8041 cggccacaag ttcagcgtgt ccggcgaggg cgagggcgat gccacctacg gcaagctgac
     8101 cctgaagttc atctgcacca ccggcaagct gcccgtgccc tggcccaccc tcgtgaccac
     8161 cttgacctac ggcgtgcagt gcttcgcccg ctaccccgac cacatgaagc agcacgactt
     8221 cttcaagtcc gccatgcccg aaggctacgt ccaggagcgc accatcttct tcaaggacga
     8281 cggcaactac aagacccgcg ccgaggtgaa gttcgagggc gacaccctgg tgaaccgcat
     8341 cgagctgaag ggcatcgact tcaaggagga cggcaacatc ctggggcaca agctggagta
     8401 caactacaac agccacaagg tctatatcac cgccgacaag cagaagaacg gcatcaaggt
     8461 gaacttcaag acccgccaca acatcgagga cggcagcgtg cagctcgccg accactacca
     8521 gcagaacacc cccatcggcg acggccccgt gctgctgccc gacaaccact acctgagcac
     8581 ccagtccaag ctgagcaaag accccaacga gaagcgcgat cacatggtcc tgctggagtt
     8641 cgtgaccgcc gccgggatca ctctcggcat ggacgagctg tacaagtaag cggccgcgac
     8701 tctagatcat aatcagccat accacat
//
