>Addgene plasmid #54098 | mEmerald-FilaminA-N-9 | addgene partial sequence | sequence record 87786 | EGFP-N 5'-CGTCGCCGTCCAGCTCGACCAG-3'
GCTCCTCGCCCTTGCTCACCATGGTGGCGACCGGTGAGGCGCTGCCGCTGGGCACCACAACGCGGTAGGG
GCTGCCTGGGATGTGCTCGTGCCCCCATTTGACCACCAGTGTGTACTCCCCCTTGTCCTTGAGCAGGTAG
GACACGCTGTAGAGCCGGCTGCCCACGTGCTTCACCAGGATCTCCTCGCAGGGGGTCCTTGGGCCATGAA
CCCCCACCAGCAGCATGTTGTTGCCTGCTTTGCTGCAGTCTACTGTGAAGCTGCTCTTCTGGCCTACGTA
GGCCTTGCTCAGCCCCAGGCCCTTGGCCACCACCTTGCTGGCGTCAGCAGGCCCAGGACCCGGGGCCCCA
TGCTGGGGGGCACAGGTGGCCTTGGTCAGAGAGTCTACAAACACTGATGATGTCTCGTGGAGGCTGTGGT
TGCTGACGAGACGGGGGCCTGTGACTTTGGCCTTGAAGGGGCTGCCCCCAATGTGGTAGGGGCCGCCGTA
CTTGATGGAGATGAGGTAGCTGCCAGGTGCCATGGGGGTATAGGTGACGCGGTAGCCCTCAGGGCACTCC
TGGCAATCCATCTTCACCTTGGAGGGGCCGTCAATGGTCACCGACAGGGCACCAGCTCCCGCATTGCTCG
TGTTCACGACGAACTCAGCTGGGTTCCCTGTGACACCGCCTTCCAGACCTGCTCCGTAAGCAGACACCAA
GCCTGGGTCCCCTCCATGCCCAGGCTCCCCAACTCGGATCTTGAAGGGGCTTCCAGGGATGTGGGTACCG
TTGAACTTGACGTCAATCAGGTAAACGCCATTCTCCCGAGGGATGAAGCGCACAGCATACTTATCTTGGT
CAATTTCTGTGACATAGCACTCCTCCAGGGCTCCTGA
